Addgene plasmid #78835: pcDNA3-HA-RIPK1 K115R
Purpose: To overexpress RIPK1 K115R in Mammalian Cells
Depositing lab: Jaewhan Song. Depositing organization: Yonsei University. Publication: CHIP controls necroptosis through ubiquitylation- and lysosome-dependent degradation of RIPK3. Seo J, Lee EW, Sung H, Seong D, Dondelinger Y, Shin J, Jeong M, Lee HK, Kim JH, Han SY, Lee C, Seong JK, Vandenabeele P, Song J. Nat Cell Biol. 2016 Mar;18(3):291-302. doi: 10.1038/ncb3314. Epub 2016 Feb 22. PubMed 26900751.
Backbone
  Vector backbone: pcDNA3-HA
  Vector type: Mammalian Expression
Growth in bacteria
  Bacterial resistance: Ampicillin, 100 μg/mL
  Growth temperature: 37°C
  Growth strain: DH5alpha
  Copy number: High Copy
Gene/Insert
  Gene/Insert name: RIPK1
  Species: H. sapiens (human)
  Mutation: K115R
  Entrez Gene: RIPK1 (a.k.a. AIEFL, IMD57, RIP, RIP-1, RIP1)
  Promoter: CMV
  Tag / fusion protein: HA (N terminal on backbone)
  Cloning method: Restriction Enzyme; 5′ cloning site unknown (unknown if destroyed); 3′ cloning site unknown (unknown if destroyed)
  Sequencing primers: 5′ CMV-F; 3′ BGHrev
Terms and licenses: Academic/Nonprofit Terms; Industry Terms: Not Available to Industry
How to cite: pcDNA3-HA-RIPK1 K115R was a gift from Jaewhan Song (Addgene plasmid # 78835 ; http://n2t.net/addgene:78835 ; RRID:Addgene_78835)
