[The description below was written by a language model from this plasmid's Addgene catalogue record and pLannotate feature annotations shown in this document.]
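Description:
pcDNA3-HA-RIPK1 K115R is a 7.4 kb mammalian expression plasmid built on a pcDNA3-HA backbone and designed to overexpress a point mutant of human RIPK1 (receptor-interacting serine/threonine kinase 1, also known as RIP1) in transfected mammalian cells. It is maintained in E. coli as a high-copy plasmid through a ColE1/pUC-type origin and selected with ampicillin via the β-lactamase gene. An f1 origin is also present. For selection in mammalian cells, the backbone carries a neomycin phosphotransferase gene driven by the SV40 enhancer/early promoter and terminated by the SV40 poly(A) signal, which would allow G418 selection of stable transfectants.

The expression cassette consists of the human CMV immediate-early enhancer and promoter, followed by a T7 promoter that can be used for in vitro transcription, the RIPK1 open reading frame of about 2 kb, and the bovine growth hormone polyadenylation signal. According to the catalogue entry, an HA epitope tag supplied by the backbone is fused to the N terminus of the protein, allowing detection or immunoprecipitation with anti-HA antibodies. The tag was not called as a separate feature in the automated annotation. The insert carries a lysine-to-arginine substitution at position 115, which removes that lysine while preserving the positive charge. The record does not state the functional rationale, but the associated publication concerns ubiquitylation-dependent control of necroptosis, so a role in probing a candidate ubiquitylation site is plausible. The cloning sites used are not recorded. Several short annotated fragments (HIV-1 LTR, ble, lacI, lac promoter region) appear to be backbone remnants or partial matches rather than functional elements.
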