Features (pLannotate 1.2.2; 20 found; start..end, strand, type, name):
     28..80      -  misc_feature   bom (fragment): basis of mobility region from pBR322
    235..614     +  enhancer       CMV enhancer: human cytomegalovirus immediate early enhancer
    615..818     +  promoter       CMV promoter: human cytomegalovirus (CMV) immediate early promoter
    814..847     +  LTR            5' LTR (truncated) (fragment): truncated 5' long terminal repeat (LTR) from HIV-1
    863..881     +  promoter       T7 promoter: promoter for bacteriophage T7 RNA polymerase
    949..2961    +  CDS            RIPK1: RIPK1_HUMAN - Also known as RIP From Homo sapiens (Human).
   3014..3238    +  polyA_signal   bGH poly(A) signal: bovine growth hormone polyadenylation signal
   3242..3263    +  promoter       SV40 promoter (fragment): SV40 enhancer and early promoter
   3284..3712    +  rep_origin     f1 ori (sequence partly withheld): f1 bacteriophage origin of replication; arrow indicates direction of (+) strand synthesis
   3726..4055    +  promoter       SV40 promoter: SV40 enhancer and early promoter
   4122..4913    +  CDS            neo: KKA2_KLEPN - Also known as kan, nptII. Experimental evidence at protein level: Swiss-Prot protein existence level 1. Resistance to kanamycin, neomycin, paromomycin, ribostamycin, butirosin and gentamicin B. From Klebsiella pneumoniae.
   4937..5095    +  CDS            ble (fragment): BLE_KLEPN - Experimental evidence at protein level: Swiss-Prot protein existence level 1. Binding protein with a strong affinity to the bleomycin family of antibiotics. Binds to CL990; an antimitotic-antibiotic compound. From Klebsiella pneumoniae.
   5090..5211    +  polyA_signal   SV40 poly(A) signal: SV40 polyadenylation signal
   5284..5300    -  protein_bind   lac operator: The lac repressor binds to the lac operator to inhibit transcription in E. coli. This inhibition can be relieved by adding lactose or isopropyl-β-D-thiogalactopyranoside (IPTG). lac repressor encoded by lacI
   5308..5338    -  promoter       lac promoter: promoter for the E. coli lac operon
   5353..5374    -  protein_bind   CAP binding site: CAP binding activates transcription in the presence of cAMP. E. coli catabolite activator protein
   5387..5479    -  CDS            lacI (fragment): lac repressor; lacI; The lac repressor binds to the lac operator to inhibit transcription in E. coli. This inhibition can be relieved by adding lactose or isopropyl-β-D-thiogalactopyranoside (IPTG).
   5662..6247    -  rep_origin     ori: high-copy-number ColE1/pMB1/pBR322/pUC origin of replication
   6418..7278    -  CDS            AmpR: β-lactamase; bla; confers resistance to ampicillin, carbenicillin, and related antibiotics
   7279..7383    -  promoter       AmpR promoter: bla
>Addgene plasmid #78835 | pcDNA3-HA-RIPK1 K115R | addgene full sequence | sequence record 149173 | Addgene assembled sequence
GACGGATCGGGAGATCTCCCGATCCCCTATGGTGCACTCTCAGTACAATCTGCTCTGATGCCGCATAGTT
AAGCCAGTATCTGCTCCCTGCTTGTGTGTTGGAGGTCGCTGAGTAGTGCGCGAGCAAAATTTAAGCTACA
ACAAGGCAAGGCTTGACCGACAATTGCATGAAGAATCTGCTTAGGGTTAGGCGTTTTGCGCTGCTTCGCG
ATGTACGGGCCAGATATACGCGTTGACATTGATTATTGACTAGTTATTAATAGTAATCAATTACGGGGTC
ATTAGTTCATAGCCCATATATGGAGTTCCGCGTTACATAACTTACGGTAAATGGCCCGCCTGGCTGACCG
CCCAACGACCCCCGCCCATTGACGTCAATAATGACGTATGTTCCCATAGTAACGCCAATAGGGACTTTCC
ATTGACGTCAATGGGTGGAGTATTTACGGTAAACTGCCCACTTGGCAGTACATCAAGTGTATCATATGCC
AAGTACGCCCCCTATTGACGTCAATGACGGTAAATGGCCCGCCTGGCATTATGCCCAGTACATGACCTTA
TGGGACTTTCCTACTTGGCAGTACATCTACGTATTAGTCATCGCTATTACCATGGTGATGCGGTTTTGGC
AGTACATCAATGGGCGTGGATAGCGGTTTGACTCACGGGGATTTCCAAGTCTCCACCCCATTGACGTCAA
TGGGAGTTTGTTTTGGCACCAAAATCAACGGGACTTTCCAAAATGTCGTAACAACTCCGCCCCATTGACG
CAAATGGGCGGTAGGCGTGTACGGTGGGAGGTCTATATAAGCAGAGCTCTCTGGCTAACTAGAGAACCCA
CTGCTTACTGGCTTATCGAAATTAATACGACTCACTATAGGGAGACCCAAGCTTGGTACCATGGCCTCCT
ACCCTTATGATGTGCCAGATTATGCCTCTCCCGAATTCATGCAACCAGACATGTCCTTGAATGTCATTAA
GATGAAATCCAGTGACTTCCTGGAGAGTGCAGAACTGGACAGCGGAGGCTTTGGGAAGGTGTCTCTGTGT
TTCCACAGAACCCAGGGACTCATGATCATGAAAACAGTGTACAAGGGGCCCAACTGCATTGAGCACAACG
AGGCCCTCTTGGAGGAGGCGAAGATGATGAACAGACTGAGACACAGCCGGGTGGTGAAGCTCCTGGGCGT
CATCATAGAGGAAGGGAAGTACTCCCTGGTGATGGAGTACATGGAGAAGGGCAACCTGATGCACGTGCTG
AAAGCCGAGATGAGTACTCCGCTTTCTGTAAGAGGAAGGATAATTTTGGAAATCATTGAAGGAATGTGCT
ACTTACATGGAAAAGGCGTGATACACAAGGACCTGAAGCCTGAAAATATCCTTGTTGATAATGACTTCCA
CATTAAGATCGCAGACCTCGGCCTTGCCTCCTTTAAGATGTGGAGCAAACTGAATAATGAAGAGCACAAT
GAGCTGAGGGAAGTGGACGGCACCGCTAAGAAGAATGGCGGCACCCTCTACTACATGGCGCCCGAGCACC
TGAATGACGTCAACGCAAAGCCCACAGAGAAGTCGGATGTGTACAGCTTTGCTGTAGTACTCTGGGCGAT
ATTTGCAAATAAGGAGCCATATGAAAATGCTATCTGTGAGCAGCAGTTGATAATGTGCATAAAATCTGGG
AACAGGCCAGATGTGGATGACATCACTGAGTACTGCCCAAGAGAAATTATCAGTCTCATGAAGCTCTGCT
GGGAAGCGAATCCGGAAGCTCGGCCGACATTTCCTGGCATTGAAGAAAAATTTAGGCCTTTTTATTTAAG
TCAATTAGAAGAAAGTGTAGAAGAGGACGTGAAGAGTTTAAAGAAAGAGTATTCAAACGAAAATGCAGTT
GTGAAGAGAATGCAGTCTCTTCAACTTGATTGTGTGGCAGTACCTTCAAGCCGGTCAAATTCAGCCACAG
AACAGCCTGGTTCACTGCACAGTTCCCAGGGACTTGGGATGGGTCCTGTGGAGGAGTCCTGGTTTGCTCC
TTCCCTGGAGCACCCACAAGAAGAGAATGAGCCCAGCCTGCAGAGTAAACTCCAAGACGAAGCCAACTAC
CATCTTTATGGCAGCCGCATGGACAGGCAGACGAAACAGCAGCCCAGACAGAATGTGGCTTACAACAGAG
AGGAGGAAAGGAGACGCAGGGTCTCCCATGACCCTTTTGCACAGCAAAGACCTTACGAGAATTTTCAGAA
TACAGAGGGAAAAGGCACTGCTTATTCCAGTGCAGCCAGTCATGGTAATGCAGTGCACCAGCCCTCAGGG
CTCACCAGCCAACCTCAAGTACTGTATCAGAACAATGGATTATATAGCTCACATGGCTTTGGAACAAGAC
CACTGGATCCAGGAACAGCAGGTCCCAGAGTTTGGTACAGGCCAATTCCAAGTCATATGCCTAGTCTGCA
TAATATCCCAGTGCCTGAGACCAACTATCTAGGAAATACACCCACCATGCCATTCAGCTCCTTGCCACCA
ACAGATGAATCTATAAAATATACCATATACAATAGTACTGGCATTCAGATTGGAGCCTACAATTATATGG
AGATTGGTGGGACGAGTTCATCACTACTAGACAGCACAAATACGAACTTCAAAGAAGAGCCAGCTGCTAA
GTACCAAGCTATCTTTGATAATACCACTAGTCTGACGGATAAACACCTGGACCCAATCAGGGAAAATCTG
GGAAAGCACTGGAAAAACTGTGCCCGTAAACTGGGCTTCACACAGTCTCAGATTGATGAAATTGACCATG
ACTATGAGCGAGATGGACTGAAAGAAAAGGTTTACCAGATGCTCCAAAAGTGGGTGATGAGGGAAGGCAT
AAAGGGAGCCACGGTGGGGAAGCTGGCCCAGGCGCTCCACCAGTGTTCCAGGATCGACCTTCTGAGCAGC
TTGATTTACGTCAGCCAGAACTAACTCGAGCATGCATCTAGAGGGCCCGTTTAAACCCGCTGATCAGCCT
CGACTGTGCCTTCTAGTTGCCAGCCATCTGTTGTTTGCCCCTCCCCCGTGCCTTCCTTGACCCTGGAAGG
TGCCACTCCCACTGTCCTTTCCTAATAAAATGAGGAAATTGCATCGCATTGTCTGAGTAGGTGTCATTCT
ATTCTGGGGGGTGGGGTGGGGCAGGACAGCAAGGGGGAGGATTGGGAAGACAATAGCAGGCATGCTGGGG
ATGCGGTGGGCTCTATGGCTTCTGAGGCGGAAAGAACCAGCTGGGGCTCTAGGGGGTATCCCC
[124 nt withheld, positions 3284-3407]
C
[91 nt withheld, positions 3409-3499]
A
[49 nt withheld, positions 3501-3549]
CCTTTGACGTTGGAGTCCACGTTCTTT
[37 nt withheld, positions 3577-3613]
ACCCTATCTCGGTCTATTCTTTTGATTTATAAGGGATTTTGCCGATTTCGGCCTATTGGTTAAAAAATGA
GCTGATTTAACAAAAATTTAACGCGAATTAATTCTGTGGAATGTGTGTCAGTTAGGGTGTGGAAAGTCCC
CAGGCTCCCCAGCAGGCAGAAGTATGCAAAGCATGCATCTCAATTAGTCAGCAACCAGGTGTGGAAAGTC
CCCAGGCTCCCCAGCAGGCAGAAGTATGCAAAGCATGCATCTCAATTAGTCAGCAACCATAGTCCCGCCC
CTAACTCCGCCCATCCCGCCCCTAACTCCGCCCAGTTCCGCCCATTCTCCGCCCCATGGCTGACTAATTT
TTTTTATTTATGCAGAGGCCGAGGCCGCCTCTGCCTCTGAGCTATTCCAGAAGTAGTGAGGAGGCTTTTT
TGGAGGCCTAGGCTTTTGCAAAAAGCTCCCGGGAGCTTGTATATCCATTTTCGGATCTGATCAAGAGACA
GGATGAGGATCGTTTCGCATGATTGAACAAGATGGATTGCACGCAGGTTCTCCGGCCGCTTGGGTGGAGA
GGCTATTCGGCTATGACTGGGCACAACAGACAATCGGCTGCTCTGATGCCGCCGTGTTCCGGCTGTCAGC
GCAGGGGCGCCCGGTTCTTTTTGTCAAGACCGACCTGTCCGGTGCCCTGAATGAACTGCAGGACGAGGCA
GCGCGGCTATCGTGGCTGGCCACGACGGGCGTTCCTTGCGCAGCTGTGCTCGACGTTGTCACTGAAGCGG
GAAGGGACTGGCTGCTATTGGGCGAAGTGCCGGGGCAGGATCTCCTGTCATCTCACCTTGCTCCTGCCGA
GAAAGTATCCATCATGGCTGATGCAATGCGGCGGCTGCATACGCTTGATCCGGCTACCTGCCCATTCGAC
CACCAAGCGAAACATCGCATCGAGCGAGCACGTACTCGGATGGAAGCCGGTCTTGTCGATCAGGATGATC
TGGACGAAGAGCATCAGGGGCTCGCGCCAGCCGAACTGTTCGCCAGGCTCAAGGCGCGCATGCCCGACGG
CGAGGATCTCGTCGTGACCCATGGCGATGCCTGCTTGCCGAATATCATGGTGGAAAATGGCCGCTTTTCT
GGATTCATCGACTGTGGCCGGCTGGGTGTGGCGGACCGCTATCAGGACATAGCGTTGGCTACCCGTGATA
TTGCTGAAGAGCTTGGCGGCGAATGGGCTGACCGCTTCCTCGTGCTTTACGGTATCGCCGCTCCCGATTC
GCAGCGCATCGCCTTCTATCGCCTTCTTGACGAGTTCTTCTGAGCGGGACTCTGGGGTTCGAAATGACCG
ACCAAGCGACGCCCAACCTGCCATCACGAGATTTCGATTCCACCGCCGCCTTCTATGAAAGGTTGGGCTT
CGGAATCGTTTTCCGGGACGCCGGCTGGATGATCCTCCAGCGCGGGGATCTCATGCTGGAGTTCTTCGCC
CACCCCAACTTGTTTATTGCAGCTTATAATGGTTACAAATAAAGCAATAGCATCACAAATTTCACAAATA
AAGCATTTTTTTCACTGCATTCTAGTTGTGGTTTGTCCAAACTCATCAATGTATCTTATCATGTCTGTAT
ACCGTCGACCTCTAGCTAGAGCTTGGCGTAATCATGGTCATAGCTGTTTCCTGTGTGAAATTGTTATCCG
CTCACAATTCCACACAACATACGAGCCGGAAGCATAAAGTGTAAAGCCTGGGGTGCCTAATGAGTGAGCT
AACTCACATTAATTGCGTTGCGCTCACTGCCCGCTTTCCAGTCGGGAAACCTGTCGTGCCAGCTGCATTA
ATGAATCGGCCAACGCGCGGGGAGAGGCGGTTTGCGTATTGGGCGCTCTTCCGCTTCCTCGCTCACTGAC
TCGCTGCGCTCGGTCGTTCGGCTGCGGCGAGCGGTATCAGCTCACTCAAAGGCGGTAATACGGTTATCCA
CAGAATCAGGGGATAACGCAGGAAAGAACATGTGAGCAAAAGGCCAGCAAAAGGCCAGGAACCGTAAAAA
GGCCGCGTTGCTGGCGTTTTTCCATAGGCTCCGCCCCCCTGACGAGCATCACAAAAATCGACGCTCAAGT
CAGAGGTGGCGAAACCCGACAGGACTATAAAGATACCAGGCGTTTCCCCCTGGAAGCTCCCTCGTGCGCT
CTCCTGTTCCGACCCTGCCGCTTACCGGATACCTGTCCGCCTTTCTCCCTTCGGGAAGCGTGGCGCTTTC
TCATAGCTCACGCTGTAGGTATCTCAGTTCGGTGTAGGTCGTTCGCTCCAAGCTGGGCTGTGTGCACGAA
CCCCCCGTTCAGCCCGACCGCTGCGCCTTATCCGGTAACTATCGTCTTGAGTCCAACCCGGTAAGACACG
ACTTATCGCCACTGGCAGCAGCCACTGGTAACAGGATTAGCAGAGCGAGGTATGTAGGCGGTGCTACAGA
GTTCTTGAAGTGGTGGCCTAACTACGGCTACACTAGAAGAACAGTATTTGGTATCTGCGCTCTGCTGAAG
CCAGTTACCTTCGGAAAAAGAGTTGGTAGCTCTTGATCCGGCAAACAAACCACCGCTGGTAGCGGTTTTT
TTGTTTGCAAGCAGCAGATTACGCGCAGAAAAAAAGGATCTCAAGAAGATCCTTTGATCTTTTCTACGGG
GTCTGACGCTCAGTGGAACGAAAACTCACGTTAAGGGATTTTGGTCATGAGATTATCAAAAAGGATCTTC
ACCTAGATCCTTTTAAATTAAAAATGAAGTTTTAAATCAATCTAAAGTATATATGAGTAAACTTGGTCTG
ACAGTTACCAATGCTTAATCAGTGAGGCACCTATCTCAGCGATCTGTCTATTTCGTTCATCCATAGTTGC
CTGACTCCCCGTCGTGTAGATAACTACGATACGGGAGGGCTTACCATCTGGCCCCAGTGCTGCAATGATA
CCGCGAGACCCACGCTCACCGGCTCCAGATTTATCAGCAATAAACCAGCCAGCCGGAAGGGCCGAGCGCA
GAAGTGGTCCTGCAACTTTATCCGCCTCCATCCAGTCTATTAATTGTTGCCGGGAAGCTAGAGTAAGTAG
TTCGCCAGTTAATAGTTTGCGCAACGTTGTTGCCATTGCTACAGGCATCGTGGTGTCACGCTCGTCGTTT
GGTATGGCTTCATTCAGCTCCGGTTCCCAACGATCAAGGCGAGTTACATGATCCCCCATGTTGTGCAAAA
AAGCGGTTAGCTCCTTCGGTCCTCCGATCGTTGTCAGAAGTAAGTTGGCCGCAGTGTTATCACTCATGGT
TATGGCAGCACTGCATAATTCTCTTACTGTCATGCCATCCGTAAGATGCTTTTCTGTGACTGGTGAGTAC
TCAACCAAGTCATTCTGAGAATAGTGTATGCGGCGACCGAGTTGCTCTTGCCCGGCGTCAATACGGGATA
ATACCGCGCCACATAGCAGAACTTTAAAAGTGCTCATCATTGGAAAACGTTCTTCGGGGCGAAAACTCTC
AAGGATCTTACCGCTGTTGAGATCCAGTTCGATGTAACCCACTCGTGCACCCAACTGATCTTCAGCATCT
TTTACTTTCACCAGCGTTTCTGGGTGAGCAAAAACAGGAAGGCAAAATGCCGCAAAAAAGGGAATAAGGG
CGACACGGAAATGTTGAATACTCATACTCTTCCTTTTTCAATATTATTGAAGCATTTATCAGGGTTATTG
TCTCATGAGCGGATACATATTTGAATGTATTTAGAAAAATAAACAAATAGGGGTTCCGCGCACATTTCCC
CGAAAAGTGCCACCTGACGTC
