>Addgene plasmid #78835 | pcDNA3-HA-RIPK1 K115R | addgene partial sequence | sequence record 149170 | CMV-F 5'-CGCAAATGGGCGGTAGGCGTG-3'
GCAGAGCTCTCTGGCTAACTAGAGAACCCACTGCTTACTGGCTTATCGAAATTAATACGACTCACTATAG
GGAGACCCAAGCTTGGTACCATGGCCTCCTACCCTTATGATGTGCCAGATTATGCCTCTCCCGAATTCAT
GCAACCAGACATGTCCTTGAATGTCATTAAGATGAAATCCAGTGACTTCCTGGAGAGTGCAGAACTGGAC
AGCGGAGGCTTTGGGAAGGTGTCTCTGTGTTTCCACAGAACCCAGGGACTCATGATCATGAAAACAGTGT
ACAAGGGGCCCAACTGCATTGAGCACAACGAGGCCCTCTTGGAGGAGGCGAAGATGATGAACAGACTGAG
ACACAGCCGGGTGGTGAAGCTCCTGGGCGTCATCATAGAGGAAGGGAAGTACTCCCTGGTGATGGAGTAC
ATGGAGAAGGGCAACCTGATGCACGTGCTGAAAGCCGAGATGAGTACTCCGCTTTCTGTAAGAGGAAGGA
TAATTTTGGAAATCATTGAAGGAATGTGCTACTTACATGGAAAAGGCGTGATACACAAGGACCTGAAGCC
TGAAAATATCCTTGTTGATAATGACTTCCACATTAAGATCGCAGACCTCGGCCTTGCCTCCTTTAAGATG
TGGAGCAAACTGAATAATGAAGAGCACAATGAGCTGAGGGAAGTGGACGGCACCGCTAAGAAGAATGGCG
GCACCCTCTACTACATGGCGCCCGAGCACCTGAATGACGTCAACGCAAAGCCCACAGAGAAGTCGGATGT
GTACAGCTTTGCTGTAGTACTCTGGGCGATATTTGCAAATAAGGAGCCATATGAA
