>Addgene plasmid #78835 | pcDNA3-HA-RIPK1 K115R | addgene partial sequence | sequence record 149171 | BGH-rev 5'-TAGAAGGCACAGTCGAGG-3'
CTATAGAATAGGGCCCTCTAGATGCATGCTCGAGTTAGTTCTGGCTGACGTAAATCAAGCTGCTCAGAAG
GTCGATCCTGGAACACTGGTGGAGCGCCTGGGCCAGCTTCCCCACCGTGGCTCCCTTTATGCCTTCCCTC
ATCACCCACTTTTGGAGCATCTGGTAAACCTTTTCTTTCAGTCCATCTCGCTCATAGTCATGGTCAATTT
CATCAATCTGAGACTGTGTGAAGCCCAGTTTACGGGCACAGTTTTTCCAGTGCTTTCCCAGATTTTCCCT
GATTGGGTCCAGGTGTTTATCCGTCAGACTAGTGGTATTATCAAAGATAGCTTGGTACTTAGCAGCTGGC
TCTTCTTTGAAGTTCGTATTTGTGCTGTCTAGTAGTGATGAACTCGTCCCACCAATCTCCATATAATTGT
AGGCTCCAATCTGAATGCCAGTACTATTGTATATGGTATATTTTATAGATTCATCTGTTGGTGGCAAGGA
GCTGAATGGCATGGTGGGTGTATTTCCTAGATAGTTGGTCTCAGGCACTGGGATATTATGCAGACTAGGC
ATATGACTTGGAATTGGCCTGTACCAAACTCTGGGACCTGCTGTTCCTGGATCCAGTGGTCTTGTTCCAA
AGCCATGTGAGCTATATAATCCATTGTTCTGATACAGTACTTGAGGTTGGCTGGTGAGCCCTGAGGGCTG
GTGCACTGCATTACCATGACTGGCTGCACTGGAATAAGCA
